>Addgene plasmid #147242 | pAc5.1B-lambdaN-HA-CePABP_569-646_P | depositor full sequence | sequence record 289689 | Full Sequence
CTTCAAGGAATTAATTCTATATTCTAAAAACACAAATGATACTTCTAAAAAAAATCATGAATGGCATCAA
CTCTGAATCAAATCTTTGCAGATGCACCTACTTCTCATTTCCACTGTCACATCATTTTTCCAGATCTCGC
TGCCTGTTATGTGGCCCACAAACCAAGACACGTTTTATGGCCATTAAAGCTGGCTGATCGTCGCCAAACA
CCAAATACATATCAATATGTACATTCGAGAAAGAAGCGATCAAAGAAGCGTCTTCGGGCGAGTAGGAGAA
TGCGGAGGAGAAGGAGAACGAGCTGATCTAGTATCTCTCCACAATCCAATGCCAACTGACCAACTGGCCA
TATTCGGAGCAATTTGAAGCCAATTTCCATCGCCTGGCGATCGCTCCATTCTTGGCTATATGTTTTTCAC
CGTTCCCGGGGCCATTTTCAAAGACTCGTCGGTAAGATAAGATTGTGTCACTCGCTGTCTCTCTTCATTT
GTCGAAGAATGCTGAGGAATTTCGCGATGACGTCGGCGAGTATTTTGAAGAATGAGAATAATTTGTATTT
ATACGAAAATCAGTTAGTGGAATTTTCTACAAAAACATGTTATCTATAGATAATTTTGTTGCAAAATATG
TTGACTATGACAAAGATTGTATGTATATACCTTTAATGTATTCTCATTTTCTTATGTATTTATAATGGCA
ATGATGATACTGATGATATTTTAAGATGATGCCAGACCACAGGCTGATTTCTGCGTCTTTTGCCGAACGC
AGTGCATGTGCGGTTGTTGTTTTTTGGAATAGTTTCAATTTTCGGACTGTCCGCTTTGATTTCAGTTTCT
TGGCTTATTCAAAAAGCAAAGTAAAGCCAAAAAAGCGAGATGGCAATACCAAATGCGGCAAAACGGTAGT
GGAAGGAAAGGGGTGCGGGGCAGCGGAAGGAAGGGTGGGGCGGGGCGTGGCGGGGTCTGTGGCTGGGCGC
GACGTCACCGACGTTGGAGCCACTCCTTTGACCATGTGTGCGTGTGTGTATTATTCGTGTCTCGCCACTC
GCCGGTTGTTTTTTTCTTTTTATCTCGCTCTCTCTAGCGCCATCTCGTACGCATGCTCAACGCACCGCAT
GTTGCCGTGTCCTTTATGCGTCATTTTGGCTCGAAATAGGCAATTATTTAAACAAAGATTAGTCAACGAA
AACGCTAAAATAAATAAGTCTACAATATGGTTACTTATTGCCATGTGTGTGCAGCCAACGATAGCAACAA
AAGCAACAACACAGTGGCTTTCCCTCTTTCACTTTTTGTTTGCAAGCGCGTGCGAGCAAGACGGCACGAC
CGGCAAACGCAATTACGCTGACAAAGAGCAGACGAAGTTTTGGCCGAAAAACATCAAGGCGCCTGATACG
AATGCATTTGCAATAACAATTGCGATATTTAATATTGTTTATGAAGCTGTTTGACTTCAAAACACACAAA
AAAAAAAATAAAACAAATTATTTGAAAGAGAATTAGGAATCGGACAGCTTATCGTTACGGGCTAACAGCA
CACCGAGACGAAATAGCTTACCTGACGTCACAGCCTCTGGAAGAACTGCCGCCAAGCAGAGAGAGAGAGA
AAAAGAGGGAGAGCAGCTTAGACCGCATGTGCTTGTGTGTGAGGCGTCTCTCTCTTCGTCTCCTGTTTGC
GCAAACGCATAGACTGCACTGAGAAAATCGATTACCTATTTTTTATGAATGAATATTTGCACTATTACTA
TTCAAAACTATTAAGATAGCAATCACATTCAATAGCCAAATACTATACCACCTGAGCGATGCAACGAAAT
GATCAATTTGAGCAAAAATGCTGCATATTTAGGACGGCATCATTATAGAAATGCTTCTTGCTGTGTACTT
TTCTCTCGTCTGGCAGCTGTTTCGCCGTTATTGTTAAAACCGGCTTAAGTTAGGTGTGTTTTCTACGACT
AGTGATGCCCCTACTAGAAGATGTGTGTTGCACAAATGTCCCTGAATAACCAATTTGAAGTGCAGATAGC
AGTAAACGTAAGCTAATATGAATATTATTTAACTGTAATGTTTTAATATCGCTGGACATTACTAATAAAC
CCACTATAAACACATGTACATATGTATGTTTTGGCATACAATGAGTAGTTGGGGAAAAAATGTGTAAAAG
CACCGTGACCATCACAGCATAAAGATAACCAGCTGAAGTATCGAATATGAGTAACCCCCAAATTGAATCA
CATGCCGCAACTGATAGGACCCATGGAAGTACACTCTTCATGGCGATATACAAGACACACACAAGCACGA
ACACCCAGTTGCGGAGGAAATTCTCCGTAAATGAAAACCCAATCGGCGAACAATTCATACCCATATATGG
TAAAAGTTTTGAACGCGACTTGAGAGCGGAGAGCATTGCGGCTGATAAGGTTTTAGCGCTAAGCGGGCTT
TATAAAACGGGCTGCGGGACCAGTTTTCATATCACTACCGTTTGAGTTCTTGTGCTGTGTGGATACTCCT
CCCGACACAAAGCCGCTCCATCAGCCAGCAGTCGTCTAATCCAGAGACCCCGGATCGGGGTACCAACATG
GACGCACAAACACGACGACGTGAGCGTCGCGCTGAGAAACAAGCTCAATGGAAAGCTGCAAACGGTGGAT
CTCCTCCACATATGGCTTACCCATACGATGTTCCAGATTACGCTCCTCCAAGCTTGAATTCTGCAGATAT
CCAGCACAGTGGCGGCCGCCTCACATCTGCAATGTTGGCCGCTGCTGCTCCTCAGGAGCAAAAGCAACTT
CTTGGTGAGCGTATCTACGCTCTCATTGAGAAACTCTACCCGGGACACAAGGACGCAGGAAAAATCACAG
GAATGATGCTCGAAATCGACAATTCCGAGTTGATCATGATGCTTCAAGATAGTGAATTGTTCCGCTCGAA
GGTCGACGAAGCTGCATCGGTTCTCGTTTCCGCTCAGAAGCAATAATCTAGAGGGCCCGCGGTTCGAAGG
TAAGCCTATCCCTAACCCTCTCCTCGGTCTCGATTCTACGCGTACCGGTCATCATCACCATCACCATTGA
GTTTAAACCCGCTGATCAGCCTCGACTGTGCCTTCTAAGGCCTGAGCTCGCTGATCAGCCTCGATCGAGG
ATCCAGACATGATAAGATACATTGATGAGTTTGGACAAACCACAACTAGAATGCAGTGAAAAAAATGCTT
TATTTGTGAAATTTGTGATGCTATTGCTTTATTTGTAACCATTATAAGCTGCAATAAACAAGTTAACAAC
AACAATTGCATTCATTTTATGTTTCAGGTTCAGGGGGAGGTGTGGGAGGTTTTTTAAAGCAAGTAAAACC
TCTACAAATGTGGTATGGCTGATTATGATCAGTCGACCGATGCCCTTGAGAGCCTTCAACCCAGTCAGCT
CCTTCCGGTGGGCGCGGGGCATGACTATCGTCGCCGCACTTATGACTGTCTTCTTTATCATGCAACTCGT
AGGACAGGTGCCGGCAGCGCTCTGGGTCATTTTCGGCGAGGACCGCTTTCGCTGGAGCGCGACGATGATC
GGCCTGTCGCTTGCGGTATTCGGAATCTTGCACGCCCTCGCTCAAGCCTTCGTCACTGGTCCCGCCACCA
AACGTTTCGGCGAGAAGCAGGCCATTATCGCCGGCATGGCGGCCGACGCGCTGGGCTACGTCTTGCTGGC
GTTCGCGACGCGAGGCTGGATGGCCTTCCCCATTATGATTCTTCTCGCTTCCGGCGGCATCGGGATGCCC
GCGTTGCAGGCCATGCTGTCCAGGCAGGTAGATGACGACCATCAGGGACAGCTTCAAGGATCGCTCGCGG
CTCTTACCAGCCAGCAAAAGGCCAGGAACCGTAAAAAGGCCGCGTTGCTGGCGTTTTTCCATAGGCTCCG
CCCCCCTGACGAGCATCACAAAAATCGACGCTCAAGTCAGAGGTGGCGAAACCCGACAGGACTATAAAGA
TACCAGGCGTTTCCCCCTGGAAGCTCCCTCGTGCGCTCTCCTGTTCCGACCCTGCCGCTTACCGGATACC
TGTCCGCCTTTCTCCCTTCGGGAAGCGTGGCGCTTTCTCAATGCTCACGCTGTAGGTATCTCAGTTCGGT
GTAGGTCGTTCGCTCCAAGCTGGGCTGTGTGCACGAACCCCCCGTTCAGCCCGACCGCTGCGCCTTATCC
GGTAACTATCGTCTTGAGTCCAACCCGGTAAGACACGACTTATCGCCACTGGCAGCAGCCACTGGTAACA
GGATTAGCAGAGCGAGGTATGTAGGCGGTGCTACAGAGTTCTTGAAGTGGTGGCCTAACTACGGCTACAC
TAGAAGGACAGTATTTGGTATCTGCGCTCTGCTGAAGCCAGTTACCTTCGGAAAAAGAGTTGGTAGCTCT
TGATCCGGCAAACAAACCACCGCTGGTAGCGGTGGTTTTTTTGTTTGCAAGCAGCAGATTACGCGCAGAA
AAAAAGGATCTCAAGAAGATCCTTTGATCTTTTCTACGGGGTCTGACGCTCAGTGGAACGAAAACTCACG
TTAAGGGATTTTGGTCATGAGATTATCAAAAAGGATCTTCACCTAGATCCTTTTAAATTAAAAATGAAGT
TTTAAATCAATCTAAAGTATATATGAGTAAACTTGGTCTGACAGTTACCAATGCTTAATCAGTGAGGCAC
CTATCTCAGCGATCTGTCTATTTCGTTCATCCATAGTTGCCTGACTCCCCGTCGTGTAGATAACTACGAT
ACGGGAGGGCTTACCATCTGGCCCCAGTGCTGCAATGATACCGCGAGACCCACGCTCACCGGCTCCAGAT
TTATCAGCAATAAACCAGCCAGCCGGAAGGGCCGAGCGCAGAAGTGGTCCTGCAACTTTATCCGCCTCCA
TCCAGTCTATTAATTGTTGCCGGGAAGCTAGAGTAAGTAGTTCGCCAGTTAATAGTTTGCGCAACGTTGT
TGCCATTGCTGCAGGCATCGTGGTGTCACGCTCGTCGTTTGGTATGGCTTCATTCAGCTCCGGTTCCCAA
CGATCAAGGCGAGTTACATGATCCCCCATGTTGTGCAAAAAAGCGGTTAGCTCCTTCGGTCCTCCGATCG
TTGTCAGAAGTAAGTTGGCCGCAGTGTTATCACTCATGGTTATGGCAGCACTGCATAATTCTCTTACTGT
CATGCCATCCGTAAGATGCTTTTCTGTGACTGGTGAGTACTCAACCAAGTCATTCTGAGAATAGTGTATG
CGGCGACCGAGTTGCTCTTGCCCGGCGTCAACACGGGATAATACCGCGCCACATAGCAGAACTTTAAAAG
TGCTCATCATTGGAAAACGTTCTTCGGGGCGAAAACTCTCAAGGATCTTACCGCTGTTGAGATCCAGTTC
GATGTAACCCACTCGTGCACCCAACTGATCTTCAGCATCTTTTACTTTCACCAGCGTTTCTGGGTGAGCA
AAAACAGGAAGGCAAAATGCCGCAAAAAAGGGAATAAGGGCGACACGGAAATGTTGAATACTCATACTCT
TCCTTTTTCAATATTATTGAAGCATTTATCAGGGTTATTGTCTCATGAGCGGATACATATTTGAATGTAT
TTAGAAAAATAAACAAATAGGGGTTCCGCGCACATTTCCCCGAAAAGTGCCACCTGACGTCTAAGAAACC
ATTATTATCATGACATTAACCTATAAAAATAGGCGTATCACGAGGCCCTTTCGT
Features (pLannotate 1.2.2; 9 found; start..end, strand, type, name):
     56..2568    +  promoter       Ac5 promoter: Drosophila melanogaster actin 5C promoter
   2636..2977    +  CDS            pabpc1a (fragment): PABPA_DANRE - Experimental evidence at protein level: Swiss-Prot protein existence level 1. Binds the poly(A) tail of mRNA (By similarity). Prevents mRNA deadenylation and confers poly(A) stability (By similarity). Stimulates the translation of mRNAs to which it is bound, acting, at least in part, with dazl (By similarity). Involved in the maternal-to-zygotic transition in early embryo via interaction with ybx1: interaction recruits pabpc1a on C5-methylcytosine (m5C)-containing maternal mRNAs, preventing their degradation (PubMed:31399345). From Danio rerio (Zebrafish) (Brachydanio rerio).
   3009..3050    +  CDS            V5 tag: epitope tag from simian virus 5
   3150..3284    -  polyA_signal   SV40 poly(A) signal: SV40 polyadenylation signal
   3307..3391    -  CDS            large T antigen (fragment): large T antigen from SV40 (simian virus 40)
   3392..3862    +  CDS            TcR (fragment): tetracycline efflux protein; tet; confers resistance to tetracycline
   3906..4494    -  rep_origin     ori: high-copy-number ColE1/pMB1/pBR322/pUC origin of replication
   4665..5525    -  CDS            AmpR: β-lactamase; bla; confers resistance to ampicillin, carbenicillin, and related antibiotics
   5526..5630    -  promoter       AmpR promoter: bla
