[The description below was written by a language model from this plasmid's Addgene catalogue record and pLannotate feature annotations shown in this document.]
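Description:
pAc5.1B-lambdaN-HA-CePABP_569-646_P is a 5,724-nt insect cell expression plasmid. The catalogue lists its backbone as unknown, although the name points to a pAc5.1B-type vector. Expression is driven by the Drosophila melanogaster actin 5C (Ac5) promoter, a strong constitutive promoter commonly used in Drosophila cultured cells, and transcripts are terminated by an SV40 polyadenylation signal. In bacteria the plasmid replicates from a ColE1/pUC-type origin and is selected with ampicillin through the bla gene and its own promoter. The catalogue records it as low copy even though the origin is annotated as a high-copy type. Short fragments annotated as SV40 large T antigen and a tetracycline efflux gene appear to be non-functional backbone remnants. No marker for selection in insect cells is annotated.

The insert encodes residues 569–646 of the Caenorhabditis elegans poly(A)-binding protein, a C-terminal segment of the protein. The automated annotation labels this region as a fragment of zebrafish pabpc1a, which reflects homology among PABP family members rather than the true source, since the catalogue gives C. elegans as the species. The construct name indicates N-terminal lambdaN and HA tags. Neither is annotated separately in the feature table, though the PABP-homologous feature is longer than 78 codons would need. A lambdaN peptide binds BoxB RNA hairpins, so such fusions are typically used to tether a protein to a BoxB-containing reporter mRNA, while HA allows detection or immunoprecipitation. A vector-derived V5 epitope lies downstream of the insert, but the record does not say whether it is in frame or translated. The associated work examined interactions between the C. elegans GW182 protein AIN-1, PAB-1 and deadenylase complexes.
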