Addgene plasmid #147242: pAc5.1B-lambdaN-HA-CePABP_569-646_P
Purpose: Insect Expression of CePABP_569-646
Depositing lab: Elisa Izaurralde. Depositing organization: Max Planck Institute for Developmental Biology. Publication: The Caenorhabditis elegans GW182 protein AIN-1 interacts with PAB-1 and subunits of the PAN2-PAN3 and CCR4-NOT deadenylase complexes. Kuzuoglu-Ozturk D, Huntzinger E, Schmidt S, Izaurralde E. Nucleic Acids Res. 2012 Jul;40(12):5651-65. doi: 10.1093/nar/gks218. Epub 2012 Mar 7. PubMed 22402495.
Backbone
  Vector backbone: Unknown
  Vector type: Insect Expression
Growth in bacteria
  Bacterial resistance: Ampicillin, 100 μg/mL
  Growth temperature: 37°C
  Growth strain: DH5alpha
  Copy number: Low Copy
Gene/Insert
  Gene/Insert name: CePABP_569-646
  Species: C. elegans (nematode)
  Cloning method: Unknown
Terms and licenses: Academic/Nonprofit Terms; Industry Terms: Not Available to Industry
Depositor comments: ORF extracted from NCBI: U24123.1 Plasmids from this collection were made available to the research community and donated after the lab closed. Please note that the sequence provided by the depositing laboratory may be theoretical/predicted or based on Sanger sequencing results. There may be discrepancies between sequencing results obtained by Addgene and the depositor sequence. If an Addgene verified sequence is not available, please contact before placing your order to request that our lab fully sequence the plasmid.
How to cite: pAc5.1B-lambdaN-HA-CePABP_569-646_P was a gift from Elisa Izaurralde (Addgene plasmid # 147242 ; http://n2t.net/addgene:147242 ; RRID:Addgene_147242)
